Addgene plasmid #167252: pJBL7090
Purpose: cell-free mercury sensor with enzymatic output
Depositing lab: Julius Lucks. Depositing organization: Northwestern University.
Backbone
  Vector backbone: pUC19
  Vector type: Synthetic Biology
Growth in bacteria
  Bacterial resistance: Ampicillin, 100 μg/mL
  Growth temperature: 37°C
  Growth strain: DH5alpha
  Copy number: High Copy
Gene/Insert
  Gene/Insert name: pMer-XylE
  Species: Other
  Cloning method: Gibson Cloning
Terms and licenses: Academic/Nonprofit Terms; Industry Terms: Not Available to Industry
How to cite: pJBL7090 was a gift from Julius Lucks (Addgene plasmid # 167252 ; http://n2t.net/addgene:167252 ; RRID:Addgene_167252)
