[The description below was written by a language model from this plasmid's Addgene catalogue record and pLannotate feature annotations shown in this document.]
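Description:
pJBL7090 is a pUC19-based synthetic biology plasmid of about 4.1 kb that serves as the reporter template for a cell-free mercury sensor with an enzymatic readout. It is maintained in E. coli at high copy through the ColE1/pUC-type origin and selected with ampicillin via the β-lactamase gene and its native promoter. Remnants of the parental backbone are scattered through the annotation, including fragments of lacZα, the multiple cloning site, the lac promoter/operator with its CAP site, and short rop, bom and lacI fragments. These lie outside or point away from the insert and appear to be leftovers rather than working parts of the sensor.

The insert, named pMer-XylE and assembled by Gibson cloning, pairs a mercury-responsive mer promoter with the xylE coding sequence from Pseudomonas putida. The promoter itself is not called by the automated annotation, but an unannotated stretch lies immediately upstream of xylE where it would be expected to sit. XylE is catechol 2,3-dioxygenase, which converts colourless catechol into a yellow product, giving a visible colorimetric output. Downstream of the gene are a short match to a composite tag (probably just a polyhistidine-like stretch, and not clearly fused to xylE), a 5S rRNA segment and the rrnB T1 terminator, which together end transcription.

No MerR regulator gene is annotated on this plasmid, so the mercury-binding transcription factor that such a promoter normally depends on would presumably be supplied separately in the reaction, though the record does not say how. The two sequence records, from the depositor and from repository sequencing, differ by a single nucleotide in length and carry identical feature sets.
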