Features (pLannotate 1.2.2; 15 found; start..end, strand, type, name):
     49..153     -  promoter       AmpR promoter: bla
    248..283     +  CDS            rop (fragment): Rop protein, which maintains plasmids at low copy number; rop
    385..484     +  misc_feature   bom (fragment): basis of mobility region from pBR322
    490..643     -  CDS            lacZα (fragment): LacZα fragment of β-galactosidase; lacZ fragment
    776..1696    +  CDS            xylE: XYLE1_PSEPU - Experimental evidence at protein level: Swiss-Prot protein existence level 1. From Pseudomonas putida (Arthrobacter siderocapsulatus).
   1767..1784    +  CDS            capTEV™ (fragment): composite tag for in vivo biotinylation, TEV protease cleavage, and 6xHis tagging
   1891..2006    +  ncRNA          5S rRNA: Accession: RF00001 - 5S ribosomal RNA
   2010..2056    +  terminator     rrnB T1 terminator: transcription terminator T1 from the E. coli rrnB gene
   2105..2139    +  misc_feature   MCS (fragment): pUC18/19 multiple cloning site
   2176..2192    -  protein_bind   lac operator: The lac repressor binds to the lac operator to inhibit transcription in E. coli. This inhibition can be relieved by adding lactose or isopropyl-β-D-thiogalactopyranoside (IPTG). lac repressor encoded by lacI
   2200..2230    -  promoter       lac promoter: promoter for the E. coli lac operon
   2245..2266    -  protein_bind   CAP binding site: CAP binding activates transcription in the presence of cAMP. E. coli catabolite activator protein
   2279..2371    -  CDS            lacI (fragment): lac repressor; lacI; The lac repressor binds to the lac operator to inhibit transcription in E. coli. This inhibition can be relieved by adding lactose or isopropyl-β-D-thiogalactopyranoside (IPTG).
   2554..3142    -  rep_origin     ori: high-copy-number ColE1/pMB1/pBR322/pUC origin of replication
   3313..48      -  CDS            AmpR (across the origin): β-lactamase; bla; confers resistance to ampicillin, carbenicillin, and related antibiotics
>Addgene plasmid #167252 | pJBL7090 | depositor full sequence | sequence record 324803 | Full Sequence
TGCCGCAAAAAAGGGAATAAGGGCGACACGGAAATGTTGAATACTCATACTCTTCCTTTTTCAATATTAT
TGAAGCATTTATCAGGGTTATTGTCTCATGAGCGGATACATATTTGAATGTATTTAGAAAAATAAACAAA
TAGGGGTTCCGCGCACATTTCCCCGAAAAGTGCCACCTGACGTCTAAGAAACCATTATTATCATGACATT
AACCTATAAAAATAGGCGTATCACGAGGCCCTTTCGTCTCGCGCGTTTCGGTGATGACGGTGAAAACCTC
TGACACATGCAGCTCCCGGAGACGGTCACAGCTTGTCTGTAAGCGGATGCCGGGAGCAGACAAGCCCGTC
AGGGCGCGTCAGCGGGTGTTGGCGGGTGTCGGGGCTGGCTTAACTATGCGGCATCAGAGCAGATTGTACT
GAGAGTGCACCATATGCGGTGTGAAATACCGCACAGATGCGTAAGGAGAAAATACCGCATCAGGCGCCAT
TCGCCATTCAGGCTGCGCAACTGTTGGGAAGGGCGATCGGTGCGGGCCTCTTCGCTATTACGCCAGCTGG
CGAAAGGGGGATGTGCTGCAAGGCGATTAAGTTGGGTAACGCCAGGGTTTTCCCAGTCACGACGTTGTAA
AACGACGGCCAGTAAGATCTCGGCTGAATTCTAAAGATCTATCGCTTGACTCCGTACATGAGTACGGAAG
TAAGGTTACGCTATACGTCGACTCTCGAGTGAGATTGTTGACGGTACCGTATTTTGGATCTAGGAGGAAG
GATCTATGAACAAAGGTGTAATGCGACCGGGCCATGTGCAGCTGCGTGTACTGGACATGAGCAAGGCCCT
GGAACACTACGTCGAGTTGCTGGGCCTGATCGAGATGGACCGTGACGACCAGGGCCGTGTCTATCTGAAG
GCTTGGACCGAAGTGGATAAGTTTTCCCTGGTGCTACGCGAGGCTGACGAGCCGGGCATGGATTTTATGG
GTTTCAAGGTTGTGGATGAGGATGCTCTCCGGCAACTGGAGCGGGATCTGATGGCATATGGCTGTGCCGT
TGAGCAGCTACCCGCAGGTGAACTGAACAGTTGTGGCCGGCGCGTGCGCTTCCAGGCCCCCTCCGGGCAT
CACTTCGAGTTGTATGCAGACAAGGAATATACTGGAAAGTGGGGTTTGAATGACGTCAATCCCGAGGCAT
GGCCGCGCGATCTGAAAGGTATGGCGGCTGTGCGTTTCGACCACGCCCTCATGTATGGCGACGAATTGCC
GGCGACCTATGACCTGTTCACCAAGGTGCTCGGTTTCTATCTGGCCGAACAGGTGCTGGACGAAAATGGC
ACGCGCGTCGCCCAGTTTCTCAGTCTGTCGACCAAGGCCCACGACGTGGCCTTCATTCACCATCCGGAAA
AAGGCCGCCTCCATCATGTGTCCTTCCACCTCGAAACCTGGGAAGACTTGCTTCGCGCCGCCGACCTGAT
CTCCATGACCGACACATCTATCGATATCGGCCCAACCCGCCACGGCCTCACTCACGGCAAGACCATCTAC
TTCTTCGACCCGTCCGGTAACCGCAACGAAGTGTTCTGCGGGGGAGATTACAACTACCCGGACCACAAAC
CGGTGACCTGGACCACCGACCAGCTGGGCAAGGCGATCTTTTACCACGACCGCATTCTCAACGAACGATT
CATGACCGTGCTGACCTGATAAGGATCTGAAGCTTGGGCCCGAACAAAAACTCATCTCAGAAGAGGATCT
GAATAGCGCCGTCGACCATCATCATCATCATCATTGAGTTTAAACGGTCTCCAGCTTGGCTGTTTTGGCG
GATGAGAGAAGATTTTCAGCCTGATACAGATTAAATCAGAACGCAGAAGCGGTCTGATAAAACAGAATTT
GCCTGGCGGCAGTAGCGCGGTGGTCCCACCTGACCCCATGCCGAACTCAGAAGTGAAACGCCGTAGCGCC
GATGGTAGTGTGGGGTCTCCCCATGCGAGAGTAGGGAACTGCCAGGCATCAAATAAAACGAAAGGCTCAG
TCGAAAGACTGGGCCTTTCGTTTTATCTGTTGTTTGTCGGTGAACTCTGAAAGGAGGAACTATATCCGGA
TCGAGATCCTCTAGAGTCGACCTGCAGGCATGCAAGCTTGGCGTAATCATGGTCATAGCTGTTTCCTGTG
TGAAATTGTTATCCGCTCACAATTCCACACAACATACGAGCCGGAAGCATAAAGTGTAAAGCCTGGGGTG
CCTAATGAGTGAGCTAACTCACATTAATTGCGTTGCGCTCACTGCCCGCTTTCCAGTCGGGAAACCTGTC
GTGCCAGCTGCATTAATGAATCGGCCAACGCGCGGGGAGAGGCGGTTTGCGTATTGGGCGCTCTTCCGCT
TCCTCGCTCACTGACTCGCTGCGCTCGGTCGTTCGGCTGCGGCGAGCGGTATCAGCTCACTCAAAGGCGG
TAATACGGTTATCCACAGAATCAGGGGATAACGCAGGAAAGAACATGTGAGCAAAAGGCCAGCAAAAGGC
CAGGAACCGTAAAAAGGCCGCGTTGCTGGCGTTTTTCCATAGGCTCCGCCCCCCTGACGAGCATCACAAA
AATCGACGCTCAAGTCAGAGGTGGCGAAACCCGACAGGACTATAAAGATACCAGGCGTTTCCCCCTGGAA
GCTCCCTCGTGCGCTCTCCTGTTCCGACCCTGCCGCTTACCGGATACCTGTCCGCCTTTCTCCCTTCGGG
AAGCGTGGCGCTTTCTCATAGCTCACGCTGTAGGTATCTCAGTTCGGTGTAGGTCGTTCGCTCCAAGCTG
GGCTGTGTGCACGAACCCCCCGTTCAGCCCGACCGCTGCGCCTTATCCGGTAACTATCGTCTTGAGTCCA
ACCCGGTAAGACACGACTTATCGCCACTGGCAGCAGCCACTGGTAACAGGATTAGCAGAGCGAGGTATGT
AGGCGGTGCTACAGAGTTCTTGAAGTGGTGGCCTAACTACGGCTACACTAGAAGAACAGTATTTGGTATC
TGCGCTCTGCTGAAGCCAGTTACCTTCGGAAAAAGAGTTGGTAGCTCTTGATCCGGCAAACAAACCACCG
CTGGTAGCGGTGGTTTTTTTGTTTGCAAGCAGCAGATTACGCGCAGAAAAAAAGGATCTCAAGAAGATCC
TTTGATCTTTTCTACGGGGTCTGACGCTCAGTGGAACGAAAACTCACGTTAAGGGATTTTGGTCATGAGA
TTATCAAAAAGGATCTTCACCTAGATCCTTTTAAATTAAAAATGAAGTTTTAAATCAATCTAAAGTATAT
ATGAGTAAACTTGGTCTGACAGTTACCAATGCTTAATCAGTGAGGCACCTATCTCAGCGATCTGTCTATT
TCGTTCATCCATAGTTGCCTGACTCCCCGTCGTGTAGATAACTACGATACGGGAGGGCTTACCATCTGGC
CCCAGTGCTGCAATGATACCGCGAGACCCACGCTCACCGGCTCCAGATTTATCAGCAATAAACCAGCCAG
CCGGAAGGGCCGAGCGCAGAAGTGGTCCTGCAACTTTATCCGCCTCCATCCAGTCTATTAATTGTTGCCG
GGAAGCTAGAGTAAGTAGTTCGCCAGTTAATAGTTTGCGCAACGTTGTTGCCATTGCTACAGGCATCGTG
GTGTCACGCTCGTCGTTTGGTATGGCTTCATTCAGCTCCGGTTCCCAACGATCAAGGCGAGTTACATGAT
CCCCCATGTTGTGCAAAAAAGCGGTTAGCTCCTTCGGTCCTCCGATCGTTGTCAGAAGTAAGTTGGCCGC
AGTGTTATCACTCATGGTTATGGCAGCACTGCATAATTCTCTTACTGTCATGCCATCCGTAAGATGCTTT
TCTGTGACTGGTGAGTACTCAACCAAGTCATTCTGAGAATAGTGTATGCGGCGACCGAGTTGCTCTTGCC
CGGCGTCAATACGGGATAATACCGCGCCACATAGCAGAACTTTAAAAGTGCTCATCATTGGAAAACGTTC
TTCGGGGCGAAAACTCTCAAGGATCTTACCGCTGTTGAGATCCAGTTCGATGTAACCCACTCGTGCACCC
AACTGATCTTCAGCATCTTTTACTTTCACCAGCGTTTCTGGGTGAGCAAAAACAGGAAGGCAAAA
