Features (pLannotate 1.2.2; 15 found; start..end, strand, type, name):
     49..153     -  promoter       AmpR promoter: bla
    248..283     +  CDS            rop (fragment): Rop protein, which maintains plasmids at low copy number; rop
    385..484     +  misc_feature   bom (fragment): basis of mobility region from pBR322
    490..643     -  CDS            lacZα (fragment): LacZα fragment of β-galactosidase; lacZ fragment
    776..1696    +  CDS            xylE: XYLE1_PSEPU - Experimental evidence at protein level: Swiss-Prot protein existence level 1. From Pseudomonas putida (Arthrobacter siderocapsulatus).
   1767..1784    +  CDS            capTEV™ (fragment): composite tag for in vivo biotinylation, TEV protease cleavage, and 6xHis tagging
   1891..2006    +  ncRNA          5S rRNA: Accession: RF00001 - 5S ribosomal RNA
   2010..2056    +  terminator     rrnB T1 terminator: transcription terminator T1 from the E. coli rrnB gene
   2105..2139    +  misc_feature   MCS (fragment): pUC18/19 multiple cloning site
   2176..2192    -  protein_bind   lac operator: The lac repressor binds to the lac operator to inhibit transcription in E. coli. This inhibition can be relieved by adding lactose or isopropyl-β-D-thiogalactopyranoside (IPTG). lac repressor encoded by lacI
   2200..2230    -  promoter       lac promoter: promoter for the E. coli lac operon
   2245..2266    -  protein_bind   CAP binding site: CAP binding activates transcription in the presence of cAMP. E. coli catabolite activator protein
   2279..2371    -  CDS            lacI (fragment): lac repressor; lacI; The lac repressor binds to the lac operator to inhibit transcription in E. coli. This inhibition can be relieved by adding lactose or isopropyl-β-D-thiogalactopyranoside (IPTG).
   2553..3141    -  rep_origin     ori: high-copy-number ColE1/pMB1/pBR322/pUC origin of replication
   3312..48      -  CDS            AmpR (across the origin): β-lactamase; bla; confers resistance to ampicillin, carbenicillin, and related antibiotics
>Addgene plasmid #167252 | pJBL7090 | addgene full sequence | sequence record 331163 | Addgene NGS Result
TGCCGCAAAAAAGGGAATAAGGGCGACACGGAAATGTTGAATACTCATACTCTTCCTTTTTCAATATTAT
TGAAGCATTTATCAGGGTTATTGTCTCATGAGCGGATACATATTTGAATGTATTTAGAAAAATAAACAAA
TAGGGGTTCCGCGCACATTTCCCCGAAAAGTGCCACCTGACGTCTAAGAAACCATTATTATCATGACATT
AACCTATAAAAATAGGCGTATCACGAGGCCCTTTCGTCTCGCGCGTTTCGGTGATGACGGTGAAAACCTC
TGACACATGCAGCTCCCGGAGACGGTCACAGCTTGTCTGTAAGCGGATGCCGGGAGCAGACAAGCCCGTC
AGGGCGCGTCAGCGGGTGTTGGCGGGTGTCGGGGCTGGCTTAACTATGCGGCATCAGAGCAGATTGTACT
GAGAGTGCACCATATGCGGTGTGAAATACCGCACAGATGCGTAAGGAGAAAATACCGCATCAGGCGCCAT
TCGCCATTCAGGCTGCGCAACTGTTGGGAAGGGCGATCGGTGCGGGCCTCTTCGCTATTACGCCAGCTGG
CGAAAGGGGGATGTGCTGCAAGGCGATTAAGTTGGGTAACGCCAGGGTTTTCCCAGTCACGACGTTGTAA
AACGACGGCCAGTAAGATCTCGGCTGAATTCTAAAGATCTATCGCTTGACTCCGTACATGAGTACGGAAG
TAAGGTTACGCTATACGTCGACTCTCGAGTGAGATTGTTGACGGTACCGTATTTTGGATCTAGGAGGAAG
GATCTATGAACAAAGGTGTAATGCGACCGGGCCATGTGCAGCTGCGTGTACTGGACATGAGCAAGGCCCT
GGAACACTACGTCGAGTTGCTGGGCCTGATCGAGATGGACCGTGACGACCAGGGCCGTGTCTATCTGAAG
GCTTGGACCGAAGTGGATAAGTTTTCCCTGGTGCTACGCGAGGCTGACGAGCCGGGCATGGATTTTATGG
GTTTCAAGGTTGTGGATGAGGATGCTCTCCGGCAACTGGAGCGGGATCTGATGGCATATGGCTGTGCCGT
TGAGCAGCTACCCGCAGGTGAACTGAACAGTTGTGGCCGGCGCGTGCGCTTCCAGGCCCCCTCCGGGCAT
CACTTCGAGTTGTATGCAGACAAGGAATATACTGGAAAGTGGGGTTTGAATGACGTCAATCCCGAGGCAT
GGCCGCGCGATCTGAAAGGTATGGCGGCTGTGCGTTTCGACCACGCCCTCATGTATGGCGACGAATTGCC
GGCGACCTATGACCTGTTCACCAAGGTGCTCGGTTTCTATCTGGCCGAACAGGTGCTGGACGAAAATGGC
ACGCGCGTCGCCCAGTTTCTCAGTCTGTCGACCAAGGCCCACGACGTGGCCTTCATTCACCATCCGGAAA
AAGGCCGCCTCCATCATGTGTCCTTCCACCTCGAAACCTGGGAAGACTTGCTTCGCGCCGCCGACCTGAT
CTCCATGACCGACACATCTATCGATATCGGCCCAACCCGCCACGGCCTCACTCACGGCAAGACCATCTAC
TTCTTCGACCCGTCCGGTAACCGCAACGAAGTGTTCTGCGGGGGAGATTACAACTACCCGGACCACAAAC
CGGTGACCTGGACCACCGACCAGCTGGGCAAGGCGATCTTTTACCACGACCGCATTCTCAACGAACGATT
CATGACCGTGCTGACCTGATAAGGATCTGAAGCTTGGGCCCGAACAAAAACTCATCTCAGAAGAGGATCT
GAATAGCGCCGTCGACCATCATCATCATCATCATTGAGTTTAAACGGTCTCCAGCTTGGCTGTTTTGGCG
GATGAGAGAAGATTTTCAGCCTGATACAGATTAAATCAGAACGCAGAAGCGGTCTGATAAAACAGAATTT
GCCTGGCGGCAGTAGCGCGGTGGTCCCACCTGACCCCATGCCGAACTCAGAAGTGAAACGCCGTAGCGCC
GATGGTAGTGTGGGGTCTCCCCATGCGAGAGTAGGGAACTGCCAGGCATCAAATAAAACGAAAGGCTCAG
TCGAAAGACTGGGCCTTTCGTTTTATCTGTTGTTTGTCGGTGAACTCTGAAAGGAGGAACTATATCCGGA
TCGAGATCCTCTAGAGTCGACCTGCAGGCATGCAAGCTTGGCGTAATCATGGTCATAGCTGTTTCCTGTG
TGAAATTGTTATCCGCTCACAATTCCACACAACATACGAGCCGGAAGCATAAAGTGTAAAGCCTGGGGTG
CCTAATGAGTGAGCTAACTCACATTAATTGCGTTGCGCTCACTGCCCGCTTTCCAGTCGGGAAACCTGTC
GTGCCAGCTGCATTAATGAATCGGCCAACGCGCGGGGAGAGGCGGTTTGCGTATTGGGCGCTCTTCCGCT
TCCTCGCTCACTGACTCGCTGCGCTCGGTCGTTCGGCTGCGGCGAGCGGTATCAGCTCACTCAAAGGCGG
TAATACGGTTATCCACAGAATCAGGGGATAACGCAGGAAAGAACATGTGAGCAAAAGGCCAGCAAAGGCC
AGGAACCGTAAAAAGGCCGCGTTGCTGGCGTTTTTCCATAGGCTCCGCCCCCCTGACGAGCATCACAAAA
ATCGACGCTCAAGTCAGAGGTGGCGAAACCCGACAGGACTATAAAGATACCAGGCGTTTCCCCCTGGAAG
CTCCCTCGTGCGCTCTCCTGTTCCGACCCTGCCGCTTACCGGATACCTGTCCGCCTTTCTCCCTTCGGGA
AGCGTGGCGCTTTCTCATAGCTCACGCTGTAGGTATCTCAGTTCGGTGTAGGTCGTTCGCTCCAAGCTGG
GCTGTGTGCACGAACCCCCCGTTCAGCCCGACCGCTGCGCCTTATCCGGTAACTATCGTCTTGAGTCCAA
CCCGGTAAGACACGACTTATCGCCACTGGCAGCAGCCACTGGTAACAGGATTAGCAGAGCGAGGTATGTA
GGCGGTGCTACAGAGTTCTTGAAGTGGTGGCCTAACTACGGCTACACTAGAAGAACAGTATTTGGTATCT
GCGCTCTGCTGAAGCCAGTTACCTTCGGAAAAAGAGTTGGTAGCTCTTGATCCGGCAAACAAACCACCGC
TGGTAGCGGTGGTTTTTTTGTTTGCAAGCAGCAGATTACGCGCAGAAAAAAAGGATCTCAAGAAGATCCT
TTGATCTTTTCTACGGGGTCTGACGCTCAGTGGAACGAAAACTCACGTTAAGGGATTTTGGTCATGAGAT
TATCAAAAAGGATCTTCACCTAGATCCTTTTAAATTAAAAATGAAGTTTTAAATCAATCTAAAGTATATA
TGAGTAAACTTGGTCTGACAGTTACCAATGCTTAATCAGTGAGGCACCTATCTCAGCGATCTGTCTATTT
CGTTCATCCATAGTTGCCTGACTCCCCGTCGTGTAGATAACTACGATACGGGAGGGCTTACCATCTGGCC
CCAGTGCTGCAATGATACCGCGAGACCCACGCTCACCGGCTCCAGATTTATCAGCAATAAACCAGCCAGC
CGGAAGGGCCGAGCGCAGAAGTGGTCCTGCAACTTTATCCGCCTCCATCCAGTCTATTAATTGTTGCCGG
GAAGCTAGAGTAAGTAGTTCGCCAGTTAATAGTTTGCGCAACGTTGTTGCCATTGCTACAGGCATCGTGG
TGTCACGCTCGTCGTTTGGTATGGCTTCATTCAGCTCCGGTTCCCAACGATCAAGGCGAGTTACATGATC
CCCCATGTTGTGCAAAAAAGCGGTTAGCTCCTTCGGTCCTCCGATCGTTGTCAGAAGTAAGTTGGCCGCA
GTGTTATCACTCATGGTTATGGCAGCACTGCATAATTCTCTTACTGTCATGCCATCCGTAAGATGCTTTT
CTGTGACTGGTGAGTACTCAACCAAGTCATTCTGAGAATAGTGTATGCGGCGACCGAGTTGCTCTTGCCC
GGCGTCAATACGGGATAATACCGCGCCACATAGCAGAACTTTAAAAGTGCTCATCATTGGAAAACGTTCT
TCGGGGCGAAAACTCTCAAGGATCTTACCGCTGTTGAGATCCAGTTCGATGTAACCCACTCGTGCACCCA
ACTGATCTTCAGCATCTTTTACTTTCACCAGCGTTTCTGGGTGAGCAAAAACAGGAAGGCAAAA
